Addgene plasmid #25029: pAc5.1B-EGFP-DmHPat
Depositing lab: Elisa Izaurralde. Depositing organization: Max Planck Institute for Developmental Biology. Publication: HPat provides a link between deadenylation and decapping in metazoa. Haas G, Braun JE, Igreja C, Tritschler F, Nishihara T, Izaurralde E. J Cell Biol. 2010 Apr 19. 189(2):289-302. 10.1083/jcb.200910141 PubMed 20404111.
Backbone
  Vector backbone: pAc5.1B-EGFP
  Backbone manufacturer: Elisa Izaurralde
  Backbone size w/o insert (bp): 6080
  Vector type: Drosophila expression
Growth in bacteria
  Bacterial resistance: Ampicillin, 100 μg/mL
  Growth temperature: 37°C
  Growth strain: DH5alpha
  Growth instructions: Dh5 alpha or XL1-blue
  Copy number: High Copy
Gene/Insert
  Gene/Insert name: HPat
  Species: D. melanogaster (fly)
  Insert size (bp): 2907
  GenBank ID: NM_142335
  Entrez Gene: Patr-1 (a.k.a. anon-WO0118547.282, BcDNA:LD27979, CG5208, Dmel\CG5208, HPat, LD27979)
  Tag / fusion protein: EGFP (N terminal on backbone)
  Cloning method: Restriction Enzyme; 5′ cloning site EcoRV (not destroyed); 3′ cloning site NotI (not destroyed)
  Sequencing primers: 5′ Ac5 forward primer site; 3′ BGH reverse priming site
Terms and licenses: Academic/Nonprofit Terms; Industry Terms: Not Available to Industry
How to cite: pAc5.1B-EGFP-DmHPat was a gift from Elisa Izaurralde (Addgene plasmid # 25029 ; http://n2t.net/addgene:25029 ; RRID:Addgene_25029)
