[The description below was written by a language model from this plasmid's Addgene catalogue record and pLannotate feature annotations shown in this document.]
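Description:
pAc5.1B-EGFP-DmHPat is a Drosophila expression plasmid built on a pAc5.1B-EGFP backbone, a derivative of the pAc5.1 vector family in which an EGFP coding sequence has been placed downstream of the promoter. It is propagated in E. coli as a high-copy plasmid through a ColE1/pUC-type origin of replication and selected with ampicillin via the β-lactamase gene and its native bla promoter. The record lists no marker for selection in insect cells, which suggests transient transfection or co-transfection with a separate selection plasmid.

The payload is the Drosophila melanogaster HPat coding sequence (gene Patr-1, CG5208; about 2.9 kb), cloned between EcoRV and NotI sites that remain intact. It sits downstream of EGFP, so the protein is produced as an N-terminally EGFP-tagged fusion. Expression is driven by the strong, constitutive D. melanogaster actin 5C (Ac5) promoter, and an SV40 polyadenylation signal lies downstream of the cassette. The HPat insert itself is not annotated in the feature table, but it corresponds to the unannotated interval between EGFP and a backbone-derived V5 epitope tag. The record does not say whether that V5 tag is read in frame with the insert or is excluded by a stop codon. The short fragments annotated as SV40 large T antigen and a tetracycline resistance gene are backbone remnants with no evident functional role.

The associated publication concerns HPat as a link between mRNA deadenylation and decapping in metazoa. The construct is therefore suited to expressing fluorescently tagged HPat in Drosophila cultured cells, for example to follow its subcellular localisation or to recover it and its interaction partners through the GFP tag.
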