Features (pLannotate 1.2.2; 9 found; start..end, strand, type, name):
     56..2568    +  promoter       Ac5 promoter: Drosophila melanogaster actin 5C promoter
   2588..3304    +  CDS            EGFP: EGFP is a basic (constitutively fluorescent) green fluorescent protein published in 1996, derived from Aequorea victoria. It is reported to be a rapidly-maturing weak dimer with moderate acid sensitivity.
   6272..6313    +  CDS            V5 tag: epitope tag from simian virus 5
   6413..6547    -  polyA_signal   SV40 poly(A) signal: SV40 polyadenylation signal
   6570..6654    -  CDS            large T antigen (fragment): large T antigen from SV40 (simian virus 40)
   6655..7125    +  CDS            TcR (fragment): tetracycline efflux protein; tet; confers resistance to tetracycline
   7169..7757    -  rep_origin     ori: high-copy-number ColE1/pMB1/pBR322/pUC origin of replication
   7928..8788    -  CDS            AmpR: β-lactamase; bla; confers resistance to ampicillin, carbenicillin, and related antibiotics
   8789..8893    -  promoter       AmpR promoter: bla
>Addgene plasmid #25029 | pAc5.1B-EGFP-DmHPat | depositor full sequence | sequence record 11547 | Author sequence
CTTCAAGGAATTAATTCTATATTCTAAAAACACAAATGATACTTCTAAAAAAAATCATGAATGGCATCAA
CTCTGAATCAAATCTTTGCAGATGCACCTACTTCTCATTTCCACTGTCACATCATTTTTCCAGATCTCGC
TGCCTGTTATGTGGCCCACAAACCAAGACACGTTTTATGGCCATTAAAGCTGGCTGATCGTCGCCAAACA
CCAAATACATATCAATATGTACATTCGAGAAAGAAGCGATCAAAGAAGCGTCTTCGGGCGAGTAGGAGAA
TGCGGAGGAGAAGGAGAACGAGCTGATCTAGTATCTCTCCACAATCCAATGCCAACTGACCAACTGGCCA
TATTCGGAGCAATTTGAAGCCAATTTCCATCGCCTGGCGATCGCTCCATTCTTGGCTATATGTTTTTCAC
CGTTCCCGGGGCCATTTTCAAAGACTCGTCGGTAAGATAAGATTGTGTCACTCGCTGTCTCTCTTCATTT
GTCGAAGAATGCTGAGGAATTTCGCGATGACGTCGGCGAGTATTTTGAAGAATGAGAATAATTTGTATTT
ATACGAAAATCAGTTAGTGGAATTTTCTACAAAAACATGTTATCTATAGATAATTTTGTTGCAAAATATG
TTGACTATGACAAAGATTGTATGTATATACCTTTAATGTATTCTCATTTTCTTATGTATTTATAATGGCA
ATGATGATACTGATGATATTTTAAGATGATGCCAGACCACAGGCTGATTTCTGCGTCTTTTGCCGAACGC
AGTGCATGTGCGGTTGTTGTTTTTTGGAATAGTTTCAATTTTCGGACTGTCCGCTTTGATTTCAGTTTCT
TGGCTTATTCAAAAAGCAAAGTAAAGCCAAAAAAGCGAGATGGCAATACCAAATGCGGCAAAACGGTAGT
GGAAGGAAAGGGGTGCGGGGCAGCGGAAGGAAGGGTGGGGCGGGGCGTGGCGGGGTCTGTGGCTGGGCGC
GACGTCACCGACGTTGGAGCCACTCCTTTGACCATGTGTGCGTGTGTGTATTATTCGTGTCTCGCCACTC
GCCGGTTGTTTTTTTCTTTTTATCTCGCTCTCTCTAGCGCCATCTCGTACGCATGCTCAACGCACCGCAT
GTTGCCGTGTCCTTTATGCGTCATTTTGGCTCGAAATAGGCAATTATTTAAACAAAGATTAGTCAACGAA
AACGCTAAAATAAATAAGTCTACAATATGGTTACTTATTGCCATGTGTGTGCAGCCAACGATAGCAACAA
AAGCAACAACACAGTGGCTTTCCCTCTTTCACTTTTTGTTTGCAAGCGCGTGCGAGCAAGACGGCACGAC
CGGCAAACGCAATTACGCTGACAAAGAGCAGACGAAGTTTTGGCCGAAAAACATCAAGGCGCCTGATACG
AATGCATTTGCAATAACAATTGCGATATTTAATATTGTTTATGAAGCTGTTTGACTTCAAAACACACAAA
AAAAAAAATAAAACAAATTATTTGAAAGAGAATTAGGAATCGGACAGCTTATCGTTACGGGCTAACAGCA
CACCGAGACGAAATAGCTTACCTGACGTCACAGCCTCTGGAAGAACTGCCGCCAAGCAGAGAGAGAGAGA
AAAAGAGGGAGAGCAGCTTAGACCGCATGTGCTTGTGTGTGAGGCGTCTCTCTCTTCGTCTCCTGTTTGC
GCAAACGCATAGACTGCACTGAGAAAATCGATTACCTATTTTTTATGAATGAATATTTGCACTATTACTA
TTCAAAACTATTAAGATAGCAATCACATTCAATAGCCAAATACTATACCACCTGAGCGATGCAACGAAAT
GATCAATTTGAGCAAAAATGCTGCATATTTAGGACGGCATCATTATAGAAATGCTTCTTGCTGTGTACTT
TTCTCTCGTCTGGCAGCTGTTTCGCCGTTATTGTTAAAACCGGCTTAAGTTAGGTGTGTTTTCTACGACT
AGTGATGCCCCTACTAGAAGATGTGTGTTGCACAAATGTCCCTGAATAACCAATTTGAAGTGCAGATAGC
AGTAAACGTAAGCTAATATGAATATTATTTAACTGTAATGTTTTAATATCGCTGGACATTACTAATAAAC
CCACTATAAACACATGTACATATGTATGTTTTGGCATACAATGAGTAGTTGGGGAAAAAATGTGTAAAAG
CACCGTGACCATCACAGCATAAAGATAACCAGCTGAAGTATCGAATATGAGTAACCCCCAAATTGAATCA
CATGCCGCAACTGATAGGACCCATGGAAGTACACTCTTCATGGCGATATACAAGACACACACAAGCACGA
ACACCCAGTTGCGGAGGAAATTCTCCGTAAATGAAAACCCAATCGGCGAACAATTCATACCCATATATGG
TAAAAGTTTTGAACGCGACTTGAGAGCGGAGAGCATTGCGGCTGATAAGGTTTTAGCGCTAAGCGGGCTT
TATAAAACGGGCTGCGGGACCAGTTTTCATATCACTACCGTTTGAGTTCTTGTGCTGTGTGGATACTCCT
CCCGACACAAAGCCGCTCCATCAGCCAGCAGTCGTCTAATCCAGAGACCCCGGATCGGGGTACCAACATG
GTGAGCAAGGGCGAGGAGCTGTTCACCGGGGTGGTGCCCATCCTGGTCGAGCTGGACGGCGACGTAAACG
GCCACAAGTTCAGCGTGTCCGGCGAGGGCGAGGGCGATGCCACCTACGGCAAGCTGACCCTGAAGTTCAT
CTGCACCACCGGCAAGCTGCCCGTGCCCTGGCCCACCCTCGTGACCACCCTGACCTACGGCGTGCAGTGC
TTCAGCCGCTACCCCGACCACATGAAGCAGCACGACTTCTTCAAGTCCGCCATGCCCGAAGGCTACGTCC
AGGAGCGCACCATCTTCTTCAAGGACGACGGCAACTACAAGACCCGCGCCGAGGTGAAGTTCGAGGGCGA
CACCCTGGTGAACCGCATCGAGCTGAAGGGCATCGACTTCAAGGAGGACGGCAACATCCTGGGGCACAAG
CTGGAGTACAACTACAACAGCCACAACGTCTATATCATGGCCGACAAGCAGAAGAACGGCATCAAGGTGA
ACTTCAAGATCCGCCACAACATCGAGGACGGCAGCGTGCAGCTCGCCGACCACTACCAGCAGAACACCCC
CATCGGCGACGGCCCCGTGCTGCTGCCCGACAACCACTACCTGAGCACCCAGTCCGCCCTGAGCAAAGAC
CCCAACGAGAAGCGCGATCACATGGTCCTGCTGGAGTTCGTGACCGCCGCCGGGATCACTCTCGGCATGG
ACGAGCTGTACAAGCCAAGCTTGAATTCTGCAGATATCATGGATGACTCGTTTTTCGGCTTTGACACGAA
TCTACCGGACGAAGATGGTGGCGATGGACGCATCGTCGAGGCGGAATACGATGCCCTCAATGACGAAACC
TTTGGATCCGCTATAAATGGCGACTGGGAGGAAGCCCATGAGACGATGGTACGCCTGGGCGGGAATGGCG
AAAGGGTGCGGAAGCGACCCGCGGAATCTAGTGGAAATACGGATTTTGCCGATCAGGGAAATGGTGCCTT
CCTGCGACACGCTAATCCGCTATCATCGGCGCCCTCTTCAAGCGGCTCCACTCCGGCCCCTTTGAATGCC
CCCTTCCGACAGTCTCGTCACATAGGGGACTCGGACTTGGAGCTAAACATTTCCTCCATGAAGTTGGACG
ACATGGACCTGTCCTCTTTCACCACTGATAGCGAAGCCGGTGGGCTGAGCAACCGCATTAAGCTGGACTC
CGGGGTCTGGGGATCACAGCCGTTCCCCAACAACCAACATTTGTTCCGCGAGCCTATGCGCAGCGCCTTC
AAGCCACAGCAGCAGCAACATCAGCAGCACCAACCACAACAAATGAAGCCACCGCAGGAAGCGAATGCCA
ACTTTGCACTGAATCCACAGCCTTTTCCAAAAATTACAACTCTCGAGGATATAGAGCGCAATATGATCAT
TCAGCAGGCCATTCCGAAACAACAGCAGCAGAGCCAGCAACAGGCGGAACGCAAAATGTTTGATGATTTT
AGTCTGGGTAACAGGCAGCAGGTGCCTACACCAACCATGTTGCAGCAACAGATGTTGCAGCAGCAGCATC
ATCAGAAACAACAGTCGCAGCAGCAGCCGCCACAACAAGCGCAGCACAAGGTACCCCCTGGCTTCTTGGG
CACGCCGCACACCTCTCCACCGAGGCCAAATTTGGGTTTCCCCGGACCCGAGCTACTGCCCACGCCATCG
TCGCAGCAACAACTAAACGGTATTGGTGGCAACCGAGTGCCGCCCGGATTTATTTACCCGCAAGGTCTGC
CCGGGAATATTCCGCAATTGCCCCAGCATCCTCTAATGCAGCAGCACATGCCGCACAACTTTCCACTGCC
CGGCGGCAACCAGCGACCTCTACCCAATCCACAAGCTCTGCCCACGGCCCTGAACAATTTCGCGATGCAT
CCAAGCTTCAATGCGATGCGCGCCGCTGGAATCCATCCAGGGGCTTTTATGCAACCTCCCCATCCGCACC
AGATGCTGCCACCGCGAATGCCGCCGCACCCGCTGCAAGCTGCCACAAGTCTATTAGGCCAGCAGCCACC
GAATTCCATGTATAACATGTTCAACATGCGACTAGTGCAAGAGATCCAGCAAAACCATCCGCTGCTTCAA
CAGGCTGCTGTTGTACGCCAAATGCAACAGAGCAGAGCAGGATCCGTGGCCAGCGATCGTCAGAGATCGC
AGGCGCAACAGCAGCAACAAGGACGACGTCCAGATGGTACAGGAAATTACCCGCTGGAAGAGTACGATGA
ATATGCCAACCTAATGAGCACGCGCGACAAGCACTGGCTAATCGGAATCCAGCTTTCGCAGCTGAATACG
GACACGCCGTATATCGACGACTATTACTACACGGTGTTCAGGGAGCGCAAGGCCCAACAGAACGGGCAAA
TGCGCAACAGTCAGGCGCACAAGGACAACCAGTTGAATCATCCGCTTACTCAGCCACGCGGCCATGCGCA
GCTTATTCTCGTACAGTTGGGCAACAAGAATGGTACTCGCAATGGACACGGACGTGAGCGACGCAACTCG
GAGAACACCAACAGCACGTCAGGCAACACGAACAATGGATCAGGTGGTAACAACAACAACCTGACAGGCT
ATATATTCTCACCACTGAAGTTCGAGAACTCACTGGGAAAGCTACAGTACGGAAGTGTGACAGCTCCGCG
AAAAATTATCGATGCTGACATTATGAGTGGTGAATCAAATGCCGCTGCTGAAGCCAACGCAACTTCTTCA
TCAAAAAGCTCGACTCCGCTGCCCACCTCCGCGAGCCATGATGTAAATCCCAGTAGCATGCGGAAGTCGC
GACACATTTTGCTTCTGATTGAAACACTGTATCGCTATCTGCTGAAGTTGGAGGATTTGGAAAGCCCAGA
AGTGATGGCCACCATTGAGCTGAAAAAGAAAAAGGAAGCCGAACGGATCGCAGCCCTTGAGCAGCTGGAA
ATGGCCAATAAAACGCCCGAAGAACGTGCTGCTGAAGCCGCCAATCCGCAAACCATGAATCCGCAACTAA
AGAACAAGTTCAACTATGAGGTAGAGACGAAAGCTGCGTTGGTCAATAAATTAAAGGCAGGTCTGGCATT
CGACAAGGTTATCGCCATGATGAATGTGCGCAAGGGAAAGATACTTATTAGACGCATAATGCCCTTTATT
GCGGATCAAAGCATTCGCTGGGTCGTGTGGAGCGGCGTCTTCTGTTCCCTACAAACAGTGGTGAAAAAGG
ACAAGGACGACGTTGAAGGCGTCTTGTACGCTCTTTACCCAGAGTTTAAAAAACACGTTAACAAAGCTAC
TTTCGAACTCCTAGTGAGCATTTCATCTGCTATTACGCTGAATGACAAGAAACTTGCTGGAATTTTTTGC
AGTCGCTTTGGAATCCTTTCGCTGGTTGCCCTGATACTTCGCGCCGAGGAAATCTACGTCTCGCGAACTG
ACGCAACTCTTAGCGAGGAGAACAGGCAAAAGTGGCGAGAATTTCTGGCACAGGTTGCATCCTGCCTCAA
TCGCACTATTCAAAACCAGACCATCTCGGCAGCCATTGAGTCGGATGCAATTCAGCCACTTATGGACCAC
TTTGAACGGTTTAAAGATCTTAAACTGGATGCACTCTTAGCATTAATAACTGAAGCCAGGCATCAAATTG
ATTAGGGCGGCCGCTCGAGTCTAGAGGGCCCGCGGTTCGAAGGTAAGCCTATCCCTAACCCTCTCCTCGG
TCTCGATTCTACGCGTACCGGTCATCATCACCATCACCATTGAGTTTAAACCCGCTGATCAGCCTCGACT
GTGCCTTCTAAGGCCTGAGCTCGCTGATCAGCCTCGATCGAGGATCCAGACATGATAAGATACATTGATG
AGTTTGGACAAACCACAACTAGAATGCAGTGAAAAAAATGCTTTATTTGTGAAATTTGTGATGCTATTGC
TTTATTTGTAACCATTATAAGCTGCAATAAACAAGTTAACAACAACAATTGCATTCATTTTATGTTTCAG
GTTCAGGGGGAGGTGTGGGAGGTTTTTTAAAGCAAGTAAAACCTCTACAAATGTGGTATGGCTGATTATG
ATCAGTCGACCGATGCCCTTGAGAGCCTTCAACCCAGTCAGCTCCTTCCGGTGGGCGCGGGGCATGACTA
TCGTCGCCGCACTTATGACTGTCTTCTTTATCATGCAACTCGTAGGACAGGTGCCGGCAGCGCTCTGGGT
CATTTTCGGCGAGGACCGCTTTCGCTGGAGCGCGACGATGATCGGCCTGTCGCTTGCGGTATTCGGAATC
TTGCACGCCCTCGCTCAAGCCTTCGTCACTGGTCCCGCCACCAAACGTTTCGGCGAGAAGCAGGCCATTA
TCGCCGGCATGGCGGCCGACGCGCTGGGCTACGTCTTGCTGGCGTTCGCGACGCGAGGCTGGATGGCCTT
CCCCATTATGATTCTTCTCGCTTCCGGCGGCATCGGGATGCCCGCGTTGCAGGCCATGCTGTCCAGGCAG
GTAGATGACGACCATCAGGGACAGCTTCAAGGATCGCTCGCGGCTCTTACCAGCCAGCAAAAGGCCAGGA
ACCGTAAAAAGGCCGCGTTGCTGGCGTTTTTCCATAGGCTCCGCCCCCCTGACGAGCATCACAAAAATCG
ACGCTCAAGTCAGAGGTGGCGAAACCCGACAGGACTATAAAGATACCAGGCGTTTCCCCCTGGAAGCTCC
CTCGTGCGCTCTCCTGTTCCGACCCTGCCGCTTACCGGATACCTGTCCGCCTTTCTCCCTTCGGGAAGCG
TGGCGCTTTCTCAATGCTCACGCTGTAGGTATCTCAGTTCGGTGTAGGTCGTTCGCTCCAAGCTGGGCTG
TGTGCACGAACCCCCCGTTCAGCCCGACCGCTGCGCCTTATCCGGTAACTATCGTCTTGAGTCCAACCCG
GTAAGACACGACTTATCGCCACTGGCAGCAGCCACTGGTAACAGGATTAGCAGAGCGAGGTATGTAGGCG
GTGCTACAGAGTTCTTGAAGTGGTGGCCTAACTACGGCTACACTAGAAGGACAGTATTTGGTATCTGCGC
TCTGCTGAAGCCAGTTACCTTCGGAAAAAGAGTTGGTAGCTCTTGATCCGGCAAACAAACCACCGCTGGT
AGCGGTGGTTTTTTTGTTTGCAAGCAGCAGATTACGCGCAGAAAAAAAGGATCTCAAGAAGATCCTTTGA
TCTTTTCTACGGGGTCTGACGCTCAGTGGAACGAAAACTCACGTTAAGGGATTTTGGTCATGAGATTATC
AAAAAGGATCTTCACCTAGATCCTTTTAAATTAAAAATGAAGTTTTAAATCAATCTAAAGTATATATGAG
TAAACTTGGTCTGACAGTTACCAATGCTTAATCAGTGAGGCACCTATCTCAGCGATCTGTCTATTTCGTT
CATCCATAGTTGCCTGACTCCCCGTCGTGTAGATAACTACGATACGGGAGGGCTTACCATCTGGCCCCAG
TGCTGCAATGATACCGCGAGACCCACGCTCACCGGCTCCAGATTTATCAGCAATAAACCAGCCAGCCGGA
AGGGCCGAGCGCAGAAGTGGTCCTGCAACTTTATCCGCCTCCATCCAGTCTATTAATTGTTGCCGGGAAG
CTAGAGTAAGTAGTTCGCCAGTTAATAGTTTGCGCAACGTTGTTGCCATTGCTGCAGGCATCGTGGTGTC
ACGCTCGTCGTTTGGTATGGCTTCATTCAGCTCCGGTTCCCAACGATCAAGGCGAGTTACATGATCCCCC
ATGTTGTGCAAAAAAGCGGTTAGCTCCTTCGGTCCTCCGATCGTTGTCAGAAGTAAGTTGGCCGCAGTGT
TATCACTCATGGTTATGGCAGCACTGCATAATTCTCTTACTGTCATGCCATCCGTAAGATGCTTTTCTGT
GACTGGTGAGTACTCAACCAAGTCATTCTGAGAATAGTGTATGCGGCGACCGAGTTGCTCTTGCCCGGCG
TCAACACGGGATAATACCGCGCCACATAGCAGAACTTTAAAAGTGCTCATCATTGGAAAACGTTCTTCGG
GGCGAAAACTCTCAAGGATCTTACCGCTGTTGAGATCCAGTTCGATGTAACCCACTCGTGCACCCAACTG
ATCTTCAGCATCTTTTACTTTCACCAGCGTTTCTGGGTGAGCAAAAACAGGAAGGCAAAATGCCGCAAAA
AAGGGAATAAGGGCGACACGGAAATGTTGAATACTCATACTCTTCCTTTTTCAATATTATTGAAGCATTT
ATCAGGGTTATTGTCTCATGAGCGGATACATATTTGAATGTATTTAGAAAAATAAACAAATAGGGGTTCC
GCGCACATTTCCCCGAAAAGTGCCACCTGACGTCTAAGAAACCATTATTATCATGACATTAACCTATAAA
AATAGGCGTATCACGAGGCCCTTTCGT
