>Addgene plasmid #25029 | pAc5.1B-EGFP-DmHPat | addgene partial sequence | sequence record 31077 | 25029 with EGFP-C
GAGCTGTACAAGCCAAGCTTGAATTCTGCAGATATCATGGATGACTCGTTTTTCGGCTTTGACACGAATC
TACCGGACGAAGATGGTGGCGATGGACGCATCGTCGAGGCGGAATACGATGCCCTCAATGACGAAACCTT
TGGATCCGCTATAAATGGCGACTGGGAGGAAGCCCATGAGACGATGGTACGCCTGGGCGGGAATGGCGAA
AGGGTGCGGAAGCGACCCGCGGAATCTAGTGGAAATACGGATTTTGCCGATCAGGGAAATGGTGCCTTCC
TGCGACACGCTAATCCGCTATCATCGGCGCCCTCTTCAAGCGGCTCCACTCCGGCCCCTTTGAATGCCCC
CTTCCGACAGTCTCGTCACATAGGGGACTCGGACTTGGAGCTAAACATTTCCTCCATGAAGTTGGACGAC
ATGGACCTGTCCTCTTTCACCACTGATAGCGAAGCCGGTGGGCTGAGCAACCGCATTAAGCTGGACTCCG
GGGTCTGGGGATCACAGCCGTTCCCCAACAACCAACATTTGTTCCGCGAGCCTATGCGCAGCGCCTTCAA
GCCACAGCAGCAGCAACATCAGCAGCACCAACCACAACAAATGAAGCCACCGCAGGAAGCGAATGCCAAC
TTTGCACTGAATCCACAGCCTTTTCCAAAAATTACAACTCTCGAGGATATAGAGCGCAATATGATCATTC
AGCAGGCCATTCCGAAACAACAGCAGCAGAGCCAGCAACAGGCGGAACGCAAAATGTTTGATGATTTTAG
TCTGGGTAACAGGCAGCNNTGCCTACACCAACCATGTTGCAGCAACAGATGTTGCAGCAGCAGCATCATC
AGAAACAACAGTCGCAGCAGCAGCCGCCACAACAAGCGCAGCACAAGGTACCCC
